Addgene plasmid #34447: KHBD00322
Depositing lab: Bart Deplancke. Depositing organization: Swiss Federal Institute of Technology (EPFL). Publication: Automated protein-DNA interaction screening of Drosophila regulatory elements. Korneel Hens, Jean-Daniel Feuz, Alina Isakova, Antonina Lagovitina, Andreas Massouras, Julien Bryois, Patrick Callaerts, Susan E. Celniker, Bart Deplancke. Nat Methods. 2011 Oct 30;8(12):1065-70. 10.1038/nmeth.1763 PubMed 22037703.
Backbone
  Vector backbone: pDONR221
  Backbone manufacturer: Invitrogen
  Backbone size w/o insert (bp): 2536
  Vector type: Gateway Donor Vector
Growth in bacteria
  Bacterial resistance: Kanamycin, 50 μg/mL
  Growth temperature: 37°C
  Growth strain: DH5alpha
  Copy number: High Copy
Gene/Insert
  Gene/Insert name: CG8591 (alt names: FBgn0035769; CTCF)
  Species: D. melanogaster (fly)
  Insert size (bp): 2454
  Entrez Gene: CTCF (a.k.a. Dmel_CG8591, CG8591, Dmel\CG8591, dCTCF)
  Cloning method: Gateway Cloning
  Sequencing primers: 5′ M13F; 3′ M13R
Terms and licenses: Academic/Nonprofit Terms; Industry Terms: Not Available to Industry
Depositor comments: Please note that the ORFs in this collection were cloned open-ended (without a stop codon).
How to cite: KHBD00322 was a gift from Bart Deplancke (Addgene plasmid # 34447 ; http://n2t.net/addgene:34447 ; RRID:Addgene_34447)
