[The description below was written by a language model from this plasmid's Addgene catalogue record.]
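Description:
KHBD00322 is a Gateway entry-type clone built in the pDONR221 donor vector backbone (Invitrogen) and carrying the open reading frame of the Drosophila melanogaster gene CG8591, which encodes CTCF (dCTCF, FBgn0035769). The insert is listed as 2454 bp in a backbone of about 2.5 kb once the donor cassette has been replaced. The plasmid is maintained in E. coli as a high-copy construct under kanamycin selection. The catalogue entry does not list individual features. However, a pDONR221-derived clone made by Gateway recombination normally has the insert flanked by attL recombination sites, with M13 forward and reverse priming sites outside them. These match the sequencing primers recorded for this plasmid.

No promoter for expressing the insert is described, as expected for a vector of this type, which serves as a shuttle rather than an expression construct. The ORF is intended to be moved by LR recombination into destination vectors that supply the promoter, tags and host-specific elements. The depositor notes that ORFs in this collection were cloned open-ended, without a stop codon. This allows in-frame C-terminal fusions after transfer, and it also means the destination vector must supply a stop codon.

The clone belongs to a collection of Drosophila ORFs assembled for automated protein–DNA interaction screening of fly regulatory elements. It therefore provides a source of the CTCF coding sequence for generating fusion proteins for such assays or for other Gateway-compatible expression systems. No sequence-level annotation was provided, so exact site positions and any sequence variants cannot be stated.
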