>Addgene plasmid #34447 | KHBD00322 | depositor partial sequence | sequence record 41014 | KHBD00322 sequence 2454 bps
ATGCCAAGGAGGACAAAAAAGGACGAGGACCCCGAGGATCTGCAGACCTTCCTCAACAATTTCCATAAGG
AGATCGAAGGCAACAGCGATGAGAAGGTGGTAAACACGATTTTGGAGGCCATCAGCGCCGAGGCCATCGA
CTTGGATGAAAATGGTGCGGAGGCTGGTGGATCGAAACCGATGGAGGAGGCGGAGGCTGATTTGGATCAT
GCGGAGGAAGCGGAGGAGGAGGAGGAGGACGACGAGGATAAGTATTTCATAGATGACGAGGGCAACTGCT
ATATCAAGACTACGCCCAAGAAGCAAAAGGAGCTACAAAAGAAGCTCAAACAGGCGGCTGCCAAGCCGGG
GAAAGCTACACGTTCCGTGGTCAGTACAGCCACCAATAAATCCATCAATTTGCGGCCAGCCAAATCGACA
CCGAAAGCGACTACTTCGAAGCCTCCCCCAGAACCCAAGGCAATTAGCGTTCGACCAGCCCGAGCAGCTG
CAGCCAAGGCGAAGCAATCGGCGATGCCACCGCCACCGGCATTAGTGGTCAAAGTACCGGCACCCAGGGG
CAGGCCTAGAAAGAACCCTGTCATACCGAAGCCTGAACCCATGGACTTGGAGCGGGAGCTCGAGGAGCTG
GTAGATGAGCCCGACATCAGTTCAATGGTGACAGAATTGTCGGACTATACCGTAGACGAAGCTGCCGTAG
AGGCAGCAACAGCTACGCTGACGCCAAACGAGGCTGAGGTCTACGAATTTGAGGACAATGCGACGACAGA
GGATGAGAATGCCGACAAGAAGGACGTAGACTTTGTGCTAAGCAACAAGGAGGTGAAGCTGAAGACAGCT
TCTTCTACCAGCCAGAATTCGAATGCATCGGGACATAAGTACTCATGCCCACACTGCCCGTATACGGCGA
GCAAGAAGTTTCTGATCACGCGCCACTCACGAAGTCATGACGTCGAGCCATCCTTCAAGTGCTCCATCTG
CGAGAGGTCCTTTCGATCGAACGTGGGCCTGCAAAACCACATAAACACGCACATGGGCAATAAGCCGCAC
AAGTGCAAGCTCTGCGAAAGCGCCTTCACCACCAGCGGCGAGCTGGTCCGTCACACTCGCTACAAGCACA
CTAAGGAAAAACCGCACAAGTGCACGGAGTGCACATACGCCAGCGTGGAACTGACCAAACTGCGCCGCCA
CATGACCTGCCATACGGGCGAGAGACCATATCAATGTCCGCACTGCACCTACGCATCGCAGGACATGTTC
AAGCTGAAGCGACACATGGTTATCCACACCGGCGAGAAGAAGTACCAATGCGACATCTGCAAGTCGCGAT
TTACGCAATCTAACTCACTAAAGGCCCACAAGCTCATCCACAGCGTGGTCGACAAGCCCGTCTTTCAGTG
CAACTACTGCCCGACGACTTGCGGTCGGAAGGCTGACCTGCGCGTTCACATTAAACACATGCACACCTCT
GATGTGCCAATGACATGCCGGCGCTGTGGCCAGCAGCTGCCCGATCGCTATCAATACAAGCTGCACGTTA
AGTCACACGAGGGCGAAAAGTGTTACAGCTGCAAGCTGTGCAGCTACGCTTCGGTCACCCAACGCCATTT
GGCCTCACACATGCTCATCCACCTGGACGAAAAGCCGTTCCATTGCGATCAGTGCCCGCAGGCCTTCCGG
CAGCGTCAATTGCTGCGCCGCCATATGAATCTCGTGCACAACGAAGAGTATCAGCCACCAGAACCGCGCG
AGAAACTGCACAAGTGTCCGAGTTGTCCGCGGGAGTTTACCCACAAGGGTAATCTAATGAGACACATGGA
GACTCACGATGATTCGGCGAATGCTCGCGAAAAGCGGCGTCGCCTTAAATTGGGCCGCAATGTGCGGCTG
CAGAAAGATGGCACTGTCATCACGTTGATCAAGGATCAGTATGTGGATATGGACCGGGACCAGGAGGAAA
ACGAAGAGGATGACAACCCAGAGAGCTATGACTTGGCTGAAATCGAGCCGGAGAACTCGGAGGCTGAAGA
CGCCGATGATGATGTGGAAACCATAGTCAGTGATCCGATCCGTCAGAGAATCAAGCCAGCACCTATCATT
ATCAACAAACAGGCCAGGCTTGCCGCCTCCGAAAAGCAGCCGATGATCATCAATCAACGCCTCCGAAGTC
AACGGGGCACCAAGACGTTCCACATCAAGGAGGAGCCGGACAACTCGGACTTCACCGTGGAATGGCAAGG
GGATGATGGCGAGGTAATGGTCGTAGAGCTGGTTAATGGCGACGAGGAGGTGTTGGTCAAGCACGAACCG
AGCGCCAACTCCAAGATCAGTGCCAAAAACTGCTTTGGTTTCGAGGACGACGATGATTATGAGGAGTATG
GCGATGGGGAAAACGAGGTCGATGGCGCTTCCCAGGAGTTTCTGCAGCTGATGGATATGATTGAGCAGGA
CTCT
