>Addgene plasmid #34447 | KHBD00322 | addgene partial sequence | sequence record 42208 | M13-Rev 5'-CAGGAAACAGCTATGACC-3'
ATTTTATTTTGACTGATAGTGACCTGTTCGTTGCAACAAATTGATAAGCAATGCTTTCTTATAATGCCAA
CTTTGTACAAGAAAGTTGGCAAAGAGTCCTGCTCAATCATATCCATCAGCTGCAGAAACTCCTGGGAAGC
GCCATCGACCTCGTTTTCCCCATCGCCATACTCCTCATAATCATCGTCGTCCTCGAAACCAAAGCAGTTT
TTGGCACTGATCTTGGAGTTGGCGCTCGGTTCGTGCTTGACCAACACCTCCTCGTCGCCATTAACCAGCT
CTACGACCATTACCTCGCCATCATCCCCTTGCCATTCCACGGTGAAGTCCGAGTTGTCCGGCTCCTCCTT
GATGTGGAACGTCTTGGTGCCCCGTTGACTTCGGAGGCGTTGATTGATGATCATCGGCTGCTTTTCGGAG
GCGGCAAGCCTGGCCTGTTTGTTGATAATGATAGGTGCTGGCTTGATTCTCTGACGGATCGGATCACTGA
CTATGGTTTCCACATCATCATCGGCGTCTTCAGCCTCCGAGTTCTCCGGCTCGATTTCAGCCAAGTCATA
GCTCTCTGGGTTGTCATCCTCTTCGTTTTCCTCCTGGTCCCGGTCCATATCCACATACTGATCCTTGATC
AACGTGATGACAGTGCCATCTTTCTGCAGCCGCACATTGCGGCCCAATTTAAGGCGACGCCGCTTTTCGC
GAGCATTCGCCGAATCATCG
